Addgene plasmid #68612: pMpGWB221
Purpose: (Empty Backbone) Gateway binary vector designed for transgenic research with Marchantia polymorpha as well as other plants
Depositing lab: Takayuki Kohchi. Depositing organization: Kyoto University, Graduate School of Biostudies. Publication: Development of Gateway Binary Vector Series with Four Different Selection Markers for the Liverwort Marchantia polymorpha. Ishizaki K, Nishihama R, Ueda M, Inoue K, Ishida S, Nishimura Y, Shikanai T, Kohchi T. PLoS One. 2015 Sep 25;10(9):e0138876. doi: 10.1371/journal.pone.0138876. eCollection 2015. PONE-D-15-25288 PubMed 26406247.
Backbone
  Vector backbone: pMpGWB200
  Backbone manufacturer: Kohchi Lab., Kyoto University
  Backbone size (bp): 9021
  Modifications to backbone: MpEF1alpha promoter and coding sequence for a fusion polypeptide between the modified EAR motif plant-specific repression domain showing strong repression activity (SRDX) and glucocorticoid receptor (GR) are cloned upstream and downstream of the Gateway cassette, respectively.
  Vector type: Plant Expression
  Promoter: MpEF1alpha promoter
  Selectable markers: Gentamicin
  Tag / fusion protein: Modified EAR motif plant-specific repression domain showing strong repression activity (SRDX) and glucocorticoid receptor (GR) (C terminal on insert)
Growth in bacteria
  Bacterial resistance: Chloramphenicol and Spectinomycin, 25 & 50 μg/mL
  Growth temperature: 37°C
  Growth strain: DB3.1
  Copy number: High Copy
Gene/Insert
  Cloning method: Gateway Cloning
Resource information
  A portion of this plasmid was derived from a plasmid made by: The Gateway cassette was provided by Tsuyoshi Nakagawa at Shimane University, Japan.
Terms and licenses: Academic/Nonprofit Terms; Industry Terms: Not Available to Industry
How to cite: pMpGWB221 was a gift from Takayuki Kohchi (Addgene plasmid # 68612 ; http://n2t.net/addgene:68612 ; RRID:Addgene_68612)
