[The description below was written by a language model from this plasmid's Addgene catalogue record and pLannotate feature annotations shown in this document.]
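Description:
pMpGWB221 is an empty Gateway destination binary vector built on the pMpGWB200 backbone for Agrobacterium-mediated transformation of the liverwort Marchantia polymorpha, and usable in other plants. Outside the T-DNA, it carries a ColE1/pMB1-type origin with a pBR322 bom site for propagation in E. coli. The pVS1 oriV, RepA and StaA functions allow replication and stable maintenance in Agrobacterium. An aadA gene provides bacterial selection on spectinomycin. Because the unrecombined Gateway cassette contains the gyrase toxin gene ccdB together with a chloramphenicol resistance gene, the empty vector is maintained in a ccdB-tolerant strain under chloramphenicol plus spectinomycin.

Between the nopaline-type right and left border repeats lie two plant expression units. According to the catalogue entry, the constitutive MpEF1alpha promoter sits upstream of the attR1–CmR–ccdB–attR2 cassette. The feature table does not annotate this promoter, though an unannotated stretch precedes attR1. Downstream of attR2 is the coding sequence for a C-terminal fusion partner, followed by the NOS terminator. This partner consists of the SRDX modified EAR-motif repression domain, which is also unannotated, and a fragment of the rat glucocorticoid receptor. The second unit is a gentamicin acetyltransferase gene driven by an enhanced CaMV 35S promoter with a CaMV poly(A) signal, and it allows gentamicin selection of transformants.

An LR reaction with an entry clone replaces the ccdB cassette with an open reading frame lacking a stop codon, yielding a protein–SRDX–GR fusion. Such fusions are typically used to convert a transcription factor into a dominant repressor. GR fusions are generally held inactive until a glucocorticoid such as dexamethasone is supplied, so the repressor's activity can be chemically induced.
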