Features (pLannotate 1.2.2; 28 found; start..end, strand, type, name):
     54..78      -  misc_feature   RB T-DNA repeat: right border repeat from nopaline C58 T-DNA
    144..298     -  CDS            lacZα (fragment): LacZα fragment of β-galactosidase; lacZ fragment
   2057..2181    +  protein_bind   attR1: mutant version of attR; recombination site for the Gateway® LR reaction LR Clonase™
   2218..2248    +  promoter       lac UV5 promoter: E. coli lac promoter with an "up" mutation
   2273..2301    +  promoter       cat promoter (fragment): promoter of the E. coli cat gene encoding chloramphenicol acetyltransferase
   2302..2961    +  CDS            CmR: chloramphenicol acetyltransferase; cat; confers resistance to chloramphenicol
   3140..3298    +  CDS            ccdA (fragment): CCDA_ECO57 - Also known as H, letA. Experimental evidence at protein level: Swiss-Prot protein existence level 1. Antitoxin component of a type II toxin-antitoxin (TA) system which inhibits the post-segregational killing (PSK) of plasmid-free cells, also referred to as a plasmid addiction system. Binds to and blocks the activity of CcdB; will also remove bound CcdB protein from the CcdB-GyrA complex by forming a CcdA-CcdB complex, a process termed rejuvenation. Functions as a transcriptional corepressor for the ccdAB operon, repression also requires CcdB (By similarity). From Escherichia coli
   3303..3605    +  CDS            ccdB: CCDB_ECOLI - Also known as G, letB, letD. Experimental evidence at protein level: Swiss-Prot protein existence level 1. Toxic component of a type II toxin-antitoxin (TA) system, functioning in plasmid maintainence. Responsible for the post- segregational killing (PSK) of plasmid-free cells, also referred to as a plasmid addiction system. Half-life of over 2 hours. Cell killing by CcdB is accompanied by filamentation, defects in chromosome and plasmid segregation, defects in cell division, formation of anucleate cells, decreased DNA synthesis and plasmid loss. Interferes with the activity of DN
   3649..3773    -  protein_bind   attR2: mutant version of attR; recombination site for the Gateway® LR reaction LR Clonase™
   3823..4701    +  CDS            Nr3c1 (fragment): GCR_RAT - Also known as Grl. Experimental evidence at protein level: Swiss-Prot protein existence level 1. [Isoform A]: Has transcriptional activation and repression activity. Mediates glucocorticoid-induced apoptosis. Promotes accurate chromosome segregation during mitosis. May act as a tumor suppressor. May play a negative role in adipogenesis through the regulation of lipolytic and antilipogenic gene expression. From Rattus norvegicus (Rat).
   4720..4972    +  terminator     NOS terminator: nopaline synthase terminator and poly(A) signal
   5028..5050    -  protein_bind   lac operator (fragment): The lac repressor binds to the lac operator to inhibit transcription in E. coli. This inhibition can be relieved by adding lactose or isopropyl-β-D-thiogalactopyranoside (IPTG). lac repressor encoded by lacI
   5054..5084    -  promoter       lac promoter: promoter for the E. coli lac operon
   5099..5120    -  protein_bind   CAP binding site: CAP binding activates transcription in the presence of cAMP. E. coli catabolite activator protein
   5205..5377    -  polyA_signal   CaMV poly(A) signal: cauliflower mosaic virus polyadenylation signal
   5434..5963    -  CDS            GmR (fragment): gentamycin acetyltransferase; aacC1; confers resistance to gentamycin
   6030..6706    -  promoter       CaMV 35S promoter (enhanced): cauliflower mosaic virus 35S promoter with a duplicated enhancer region
   6901..6925    -  misc_feature   LB T-DNA repeat: left border repeat from nopaline C58 T-DNA
   7184..7207    +  promoter       Pc promoter (fragment): intI1 (promoter lies within the coding sequence); class 1 integron promoter
   7383..7439    +  CDS            GmR (fragment): gentamycin acetyltransferase; aacC1; confers resistance to gentamycin
   7450..8237    +  CDS            SmR (fragment): aminoglycoside adenylyltransferase (Murphy, 1985); aadA; confers resistance to spectinomycin and streptomycin
   8483..9071    +  rep_origin     ori: high-copy-number ColE1/pMB1/pBR322/pUC origin of replication
   9257..9397    -  misc_feature   bom: basis of mobility region from pBR322
   9499..9538    -  CDS            rop (fragment): Rop protein, which maintains plasmids at low copy number; rop
   9741..9935    -  rep_origin     pVS1 oriV: origin of replication for the Pseudomonas plasmid pVS1 (Heeb et al., 2000)
  10001..11074   -  CDS            pVS1 RepA: replication protein from the Pseudomonas plasmid pVS1 (Heeb et al., 2000)
  11503..12132   -  CDS            pVS1 StaA: stability protein from the Pseudomonas plasmid pVS1 (Heeb et al., 2000)
  12692..13093   -  CDS            Y4CG_SINFN (fragment): Protein inferred from homology: Swiss-Prot protein existence level 3. From Sinorhizobium fredii (strain NBRC 101917 / NGR234).
>Addgene plasmid #68612 | pMpGWB221 | depositor full sequence | sequence record 121823 | pMpGWB221 sequence 13379 bps
TTTCACGCCCTTTTAAATATCCGATTATTCTAATAAACGCTCTTTTCTCTTAGGTTTACCCGCCAATATA
TCCTGTCAAACACTGATAGTTTAAACTGAAGGCGGGAAACGACAATCTGATCCAAGCTCAAGCTGCTCTA
GCATTCGCCATTCAGGCTGCGCAACTGTTGGGAAGGGCGATCGGTGCGGGCCTCTTCGCTATTACGCCAG
CTGGCGAAAGGGGGATGTGCTGCAAGGCGATTAAGTTGGGTAACGCCAGGGTTTTCCCAGTCACGACGTT
GTAAAACGACGGCCAGTGCCAAGCTTGGCCCGGGCAAATGAGTCACACACATTGTTGAGAGACATATCAA
AATAACTCAATTGTAAGGTAAGTTGATAGATTTCCCAGTTAAATGCATTATTTTAACAATATTTGTATCT
CAAATTTTCAAAATCATATCAAATTTGCAGATCTTGATGATGATTCACAACTCTGTCTTCGATTTTTGAT
TGTTAACGGGTATCGATATTTGGGTAACTTAAAAAGAATTTGCTAAAGATCTTAAAAAACAGATTAAAAA
AACCTTTCAAAATAGCTAATCCTTTAAATCCGTTTCACAATATAATGCTCATTGATGATAATCGAAAAGA
TTCCATTTTAAAGTGCATATAAATTGCTTAATTATCTCTTTCTGTCTCGTAATATTTTGTTCTCTCCTAT
TGGATCGGACCCGCATCTTCTCGATCAGTTCACTATACTAATATTTGGTCAACTTCAAGAGAGATTAGAA
CTTCGTTCTCCAAAGTGTAAAGGCCGACAAGCAGAAAAGGAAACTTCAATCAGAAGCCTTCTAGGTTTTC
CCGCGTCCCAAAAAGCGAAGGGAGGACGGGGAGGACGGTGAGGCCAGAAGAAGAAAGCAACAGTAAAATC
TCATGTGATTGCGTGCATGTCATGGATCTATGGGATGCTAGTCCACCGTTTGGAAGTATGTGCAGAAGGA
GAAAGGCGCGGGAGGCCAAAAGCGACTTCGGCCACCTCTCTACTTTCTAGAAAGTTTGCTCGCAGCTTGT
AATAAGCGCGGAAAAGGTACTCGAAAAACCGGAGCAATCGGTGTGGTATCAGCAGTCGGGTTCGCTAAAC
CTACGTCTTCTTATTTTGGAATGTTAAATTGAAAGGGCGTGCCGGCCCTAAGCACGGACGATGTGACAGA
CGGAGGAGTGTGAGCAATTCGGATGACGATGCTGGCCGGCAGTCACGACAAAGAGTCCGAAGGGGCATGG
ACAGGGCAATATATAAATGGAAAAGAGGCTTTGAATATTCCTAACCCTTCGTCGTCGGCCTCCCAACTTG
CCCTCGCATGCTGAATTGGCCGCCTATCTGCGAATGGCCGGCCGCCGACCCTAAGTCGCAATAACTTGAA
CGGAGCCGATGCAAAGTCCTTATCGAACGCTCGTTATTATAAACGGGGCAGACCTAGGTATTTAATTATA
TCAAAACCCTCCGCAATTTCGCTAATCATTCCCTAATTTCTTCTACTTTGGCGTCTAGTGCTGTGGTCGC
GCTTGCTCTCAAAGCTCGCTGGGAGGCAGTGGAGCGTCTGGCTTAAAATCGATCGCCGCAACCCTAGAGT
TCCTTTCACTTCTTTCTCTCTTGCGTGGAGAGCATCGACATCGAAGAGCTGCATCTTGTCTTCTGGTATG
CGCCTTGTGCCCTCGTCTCTGTACGTCGTTACGATTGCTCGATATTGTGATTGTCTAGACCTGAAACCCG
ACTGGAGCTTTTACGTGGTGTCGATTGGGGCCTCGAGCGAGTGATTTTTTAGGTTCGTTTTAGCCAAGTA
CATCCCACTTTGGTCAGTCCTGTTATCTCGGTAAGGTGTTCAGTTCGGTCTCTGGTGCGGAGGTGCCTCG
TAAGTTTCCTGCATGATAGATTTGTCTATCCTTGACTTGAAGAGGAGTCGAAGGTCAGCGAGGTTGGCTG
TGTGCTATGGACGTCGGTGCTCCTTGGTTCCGTGCTTCTATGGGTGTTGCCTCAACAGTATTGATGTGCC
TGCAGAAAGGTTGACTAGAGTTATCAACAAGTTTGTACAAAAAAGCTGAACGAGAAACGTAAAATGATAT
AAATATCAATATATTAAATTAGATTTTGCATAAAAAACAGACTACATAATACTGTAAAACACAACATATC
CAGTCACTATGGCGGCCCCTCGAGGGGCCGCATTAGGCACCCCAGGCTTTACACTTTATGCTTCCGGCTC
GTATAATGTGTGGATTTTGAGTTAGGATCCGGCGAGATTTTCAGGAGCTAAGGAAGCTAAAATGGAGAAA
AAAATCACTGGATATACCACCGTTGATATATCCCAATGGCATCGTAAAGAACATTTTGAGGCATTTCAGT
CAGTTGCTCAATGTACCTATAACCAGACCGTTCAGCTGGATATTACGGCCTTTTTAAAGACCGTAAAGAA
AAATAAGCACAAGTTTTATCCGGCCTTTATTCACATTCTTGCCCGCCTGATGAATGCTCATCCGGAATTC
CGTATGGCAATGAAAGACGGTGAGCTGGTGATATGGGATAGTGTTCACCCTTGTTACACCGTTTTCCATG
AGCAAACTGAAACGTTTTCATCGCTCTGGAGTGAATACCACGACGATTTCCGGCAGTTTCTACACATATA
TTCGCAAGATGTGGCGTGTTACGGTGAAAACCTGGCCTATTTCCCTAAAGGGTTTATTGAGAATATGTTT
TTCGTCTCAGCCAATCCCTGGGTGAGTTTCACCAGTTTTGATTTAAACGTGGCCAATATGGACAACTTCT
TCGCCCCCGTTTTCACCATGGGCAAATATTATACGCAAGGCGACAAGGTGCTGATGCCGCTGGCGATTCA
GGTTCATCATGCCGTCTGTGATGGCTTCCATGTCGGCAGAATGCTTAATGAATTACAACAGTACTGCGAT
GAGTGGCAGGGCGGGGCGTAAAGATCTGGATCCGGCTTACTAAAAGCCAGATAACAGTATGCGTATTTGC
GCGCTGATTTTTGCGGTATAAGAATATATACTGATATGTATACCCGAAGTATGTCAAAAAGAGGTGTGCT
ATGAAGCAGCGTATTACAGTGACAGTTGACAGCGACAGCTATCAGTTGCTCAAGGCATATATGATGTCAA
TATCTCCGGTCTGGTAAGCACAACCATGCAGAATGAAGCCCGTCGTCTGCGTGCCGAACGCTGGAAAGCG
GAAAATCAGGAAGGGATGGCTGAGGTCGCCCGGTTTATTGAAATGAACGGCTCTTTTGCTGACGAGAACA
GGGACTGGTGAAATGCAGTTTAAGGTTTACACCTATAAAAGAGAGAGCCGTTATCGTCTGTTTGTGGATG
TACAGAGTGATATTATTGACACGCCCGGGCGACGGATGGTGATCCCCCTGGCCAGTGCACGTCTGCTGTC
AGATAAAGTCTCCCGTGAACTTTACCCGGTGGTGCATATCGGGGATGAAAGCTGGCGCATGATGACCACC
GATATGGCCAGTGTGCCGGTCTCCGTTATCGGGGAAGAAGTGGCTGATCTCAGCCACCGCGAAAATGACA
TCAAAAACGCCATTAACCTGATGTTCTGGGGAATATAAATGTCAGGCTCCCTTATACACAGCCAGTCTGC
AGGTCGACCATAGTGACTGGATATGTTGTGTTTTACAGTATTATGTAGTCTGTTTTTTATGCAAAATCTA
ATTTAATATATTGATATTTATATCATTTTACGTTTCTCGTTCAGCTTTCTTGTACAAAGTGGTTGATAAC
AGCTTGGATTTGGATTTGGAGTTGCGCTTGGGATTCGCCTCCGCCGGAATGGCTAGTGAAGCTCGAAAAA
CAAAGAAAAAAATCAAAGGGATTCAGCAAGCCACTGCAGGAGTCTCACAAGACACTTCGGAAAATCCTAA
CAAAACAATAGTTCCTGCAGCATTACCACAGCTCACCCCTACCTTGGTGTCACTGCTGGAGGTGATTGAA
CCCGAGGTGTTGTATGCAGGATATGATAGCTCTGTTCCAGATTCAGCATGGAGAATTATGACCACACTCA
ACATGTTAGGTGGGCGTCAAGTGATTGCAGCAGTGAAATGGGCAAAGGCGATACCAGGCTTCAGAAACTT
ACACCTGGATGACCAAATGACCCTGCTACAGTACTCATGGATGTTTCTCATGGCATTTGCCCTGGGTTGG
AGATCATACAGACAATCAAGTGGAAACCTGCTCTGCTTTGCTCCTGATCTGATTATTAATGAGCAGAGAA
TGTCTCTACCCTGCATGTATGACCAATGTAAACACATGCTGTTTGTCTCCTCTGAATTACAAAGATTGCA
GGTATCCTATGAAGAGTATCTCTGTATGAAAACCTTACTGCTTCTCTCCTCAGTTCCTAAGGAAGGTCTG
AAGAGCCAAGAGTTATTTGATGAGATTCGAATGACTTATATCAAAGAGCTAGGAAAAGCCATCGTCAAAA
GGGAAGGGAACTCCAGTCAGAACTGGCAACGGTTTTACCAACTGACAAAACTTCTGGACTCCATGCATGA
GGTGGTTGAGAATCTCCTTACCTACTGCTTCCAGACATTTTTGGATAAGACCATGAGTATTGAATTCCCA
GAGATGTTAGCTGAAATCATCACTAATCAGATACCAAAATATTCAAATGGAAATATCAAGAAGCTGCTGT
TTCATCAAAAATAGAGCTCGAATTTCCCCGATCGTTCAAACATTTGGCAATAAAGTTTCTTAAGATTGAA
TCCTGTTGCCGGTCTTGCGATGATTATCATATAATTTCTGTTGAATTACGTTAAGCATGTAATAATTAAC
ATGTAATGCATGACGTTATTTATGAGATGGGTTTTTATGATTAGAGTCCCGCAATTATACATTTAATACG
CGATAGAAAACAAAATATAGCGCGCAAACTAGGATAAATTATCGCGCGCGGTGTCATCTATGTTACTAGA
TCGGGAATTGGTTCCGGAACCAATTCGTAATCATGGTCATAGCTGTTTCCTGTGTGAAATTGTTATCCGC
TCACAATTCCACACAACATACGAGCCGGAAGCATAAAGTGTAAAGCCTGGGGTGCCTAATGAGTGAGCTA
ACTCACATTAGGCTGAATTAGGCGCGCCTATTTCTGAATTCAACACATTGCGGACGTTTTTAATGTACTG
AATTAACGCCGAATTAATTCGGGGGATCTGGATTTTAGTACTGGATTTTGGTTTTAGGAATTAGATTTTA
TTGATAGAAGTATTTTACAAATACAAATACATACTAAGGGTTTCTTATATGCTCAACACATGAGCGAAAC
CCTATAGGAACCCTAATTCCCTTATCTGGGAACTACTCACACATTATTATGGAGAAACTCGAGCTTGTCG
ATCGACTCTAGGCCGGGAAGCCGATCTCGGCTTGAACGAATTGTTAGGTGGCGGTACTTGGGTCGATATC
AAAGTGCATCACTTCTTCCCGTATGCCCAACTTTGTATAGAGAGCCACTGCGGGATCGTCACCGTAATCT
GCTTGCACGTAGATCACATAAGCACCAAGCGCGTTGGCCTCATGCTTGAGGAGATTGATGAGCGCGGTGG
CAATGCCCTGCCTCCGGTGCTCGCCGGAGACTGCGAGATCATAGATATAGATCTCACTACGCGGCTGCTC
AAACTTGGGCAGAACGTAAGCCGCGAGAGCGCCAACAACCGCTTCTTGGTCGAAGGCAGCAAGCGCGATG
AATGTCTTACTACGGAGCAAGTTCCCGAGGTAATCGGAGTCCGGCTGATGTTGGGAGTAGGTGGCTACGT
CTCCGAACTCACGACCGAAAAGATCAAGAGCAGCCCGCATGGATTTGACTTGGTCAGGGCCGAGCCTACA
TGTGCGAATGATGCCCATACTTGAGCCACCTAACTTTGTTTTAGGGCGACTGCCCTGCTGCGTAACATCG
TTGCTGCTGCGTACCATGGTCGATCGACAGATCTGCGAAAGCTCGAGAGAGATAGATTTGTAGAGAGAGA
CTGGTGATTTCAGCGTGTCCTCTCCAAATGAAATGAACTTCCTTATATAGAGGAAGGGTCTTGCGAAGGA
TAGTGGGATTGTGCGTCATCCCTTACGTCAGTGGAGATATCACATCAATCCACTTGCTTTGAAGACGTGG
TTGGAACGTCTTCTTTTTCCACGATGCTCCTCGTGGGTGGGGGTCCATCTTTGGGACCACTGTCGGCAGA
GGCATCTTGAACGATAGCCTTTCCTTTATCGCAATGATGGCATTTGTAGGTGCCACCTTCCTTTTCTACT
GTCCTTTTGATGAAGTGACAGATAGCTGGGCAATGGAATCCGAGGAGGTTTCCCGATATTACCCTTTGTT
GAAAAGTCTCAATAGCCCTTTGGTCTTCTGAGACTGTATCTTTGATATTCTTGGAGTAGACGAGAGTGTC
GTGCTCCACCATGTTCACATCAATCCACTTGCTTTGAAGACGTGGTTGGAACGTCTTCTTTTTCCACGAT
GCTCCTCGTGGGTGGGGGTCCATCTTTGGGACCACTGTCGGCAGAGGCATCTTGAACGATAGCCTTTCCT
TTATCGCAATGATGGCATTTGTAGGTGCCACCTTCCTTTTCTACTGTCCTTTTGATGAAGTGACAGATAG
CTGGGCAATGGAATCCGAGGAGGTTTCCCGATATTACCCTTTGTTGAAAAGTCTCAATAGCCCTTTGGTC
TTCTGAGACTGTATCTTTGATATTCTTGGAGTAGACGAGAGTGTCGTGCTCCACCATGTTGGCAAGCTGC
TCTAGCCAATACGCAAACCGAATTCAGAAATAAATTCAGCCTAATTCGGCGTTAATTCAGTACATTAAAA
ACGTCCGCAATGTGTTATTAAGTTGTCTAAGCGTCAATTTGTTTACACCACAATATATCCTGCCACCAGC
CAGCCAACAGCTCCCCGACCGGCAGCTCGGCACAAAATCACCACTCGATACAGGCAGCCCATCAGTCCGG
GACGGCGTCAGCGGGAGAGCCGTTGTAAGGCGGCAGACTTTGCTCATGTTACCGATGCTATTCGGAAGAA
CGGCAACTAAGCTGCCGGGTTTGAAACACGGATGATCTCGCGGAGGGTAGCATGTTGATTGTAACGATGA
CAGAGCGTTGCTGCCTGTGATCAATTCGGGCACGAACCCAGTGGACATAAGCCTGTTCGGTTCGTAAGCT
GTAATGCAAGTAGCGTATGCGCTCACGCAACTGGTCCAGAACCTTGACCGAACGCAGCGGTGGTAACGGC
GCAGTGGCGGTTTTCATGGCTTGTTATGACTGTTTTTTTGGGGTACAGTCTATGCCTCGGGCATCCAAGC
AGCAAGCGCGTTACGCCGTGGGTCGATGTTTGATGTTATGGAGCAGCAACGATGTTACGCAGCAGGGCAG
TCGCCCTAAAACAAAGTTAAACATCATGGGGGAAGCGGTGATCGCCGAAGTATCGACTCAACTATCAGAG
GTAGTTGGCGTCATCGAGCGCCATCTCGAACCGACGTTGCTGGCCGTACATTTGTACGGCTCCGCAGTGG
ATGGCGGCCTGAAGCCACACAGTGATATTGATTTGCTGGTTACGGTGACCGTAAGGCTTGATGAAACAAC
GCGGCGAGCTTTGATCAACGACCTTTTGGAAACTTCGGCTTCCCCTGGAGAGAGCGAGATTCTCCGCGCT
GTAGAAGTCACCATTGTTGTGCACGACGACATCATTCCGTGGCGTTATCCAGCTAAGCGCGAACTGCAAT
TTGGAGAATGGCAGCGCAATGACATTCTTGCAGGTATCTTCGAGCCAGCCACGATCGACATTGATCTGGC
TATCTTGCTGACAAAAGCAAGAGAACATAGCGTTGCCTTGGTAGGTCCAGCGGCGGAGGAACTCTTTGAT
CCGGTTCCTGAACAGGATCTATTTGAGGCGCTAAATGAAACCTTAACGCTATGGAACTCGCCGCCCGACT
GGGCTGGCGATGAGCGAAATGTAGTGCTTACGTTGTCCCGCATTTGGTACAGCGCAGTAACCGGCAAAAT
CGCGCCGAAGGATGTCGCTGCCGACTGGGCAATGGAGCGCCTGCCGGCCCAGTATCAGCCCGTCATACTT
GAAGCTAGACAGGCTTATCTTGGACAAGAAGAAGATCGCTTGGCCTCGCGCGCAGATCAGTTGGAAGAAT
TTGTCCACTACGTGAAAGGCGAGATCACCAAGGTAGTCGGCAAATAATGTCTAGCTAGAAATTCGTTCAA
GCCGACGCCGCTTCGCGGCGCGGCTTAACTCAAGCGTTAGATGCACTAAGCACATAATTGCTCACAGCCA
AACTATCAGGTCAAGTCTGCTTTTATTATTTTTAAGCGTGCATAATAAGCCCTACACAAATTGGGAGATA
TATCATGCATGACCAAAATCCCTTAACGTGAGTTTTCGTTCCACTGAGCGTCAGACCCCGTAGAAAAGAT
CAAAGGATCTTCTTGAGATCCTTTTTTTCTGCGCGTAATCTGCTGCTTGCAAACAAAAAAACCACCGCTA
CCAGCGGTGGTTTGTTTGCCGGATCAAGAGCTACCAACTCTTTTTCCGAAGGTAACTGGCTTCAGCAGAG
CGCAGATACCAAATACTGTCCTTCTAGTGTAGCCGTAGTTAGGCCACCACTTCAAGAACTCTGTAGCACC
GCCTACATACCTCGCTCTGCTAATCCTGTTACCAGTGGCTGCTGCCAGTGGCGATAAGTCGTGTCTTACC
GGGTTGGACTCAAGACGATAGTTACCGGATAAGGCGCAGCGGTCGGGCTGAACGGGGGGTTCGTGCACAC
AGCCCAGCTTGGAGCGAACGACCTACACCGAACTGAGATACCTACAGCGTGAGCTATGAGAAAGCGCCAC
GCTTCCCGAAGGGAGAAAGGCGGACAGGTATCCGGTAAGCGGCAGGGTCGGAACAGGAGAGCGCACGAGG
GAGCTTCCAGGGGGAAACGCCTGGTATCTTTATAGTCCTGTCGGGTTTCGCCACCTCTGACTTGAGCGTC
GATTTTTGTGATGCTCGTCAGGGGGGCGGAGCCTATGGAAAAACGCCAGCAACGCGGCCTTTTTACGGTT
CCTGGCCTTTTGCTGGCCTTTTGCTCACATGTTCTTTCCTGCGTTATCCCCTGATTCTGTGGATAACCGT
ATTACCGCCTTTGAGTGAGCTGATACCGCTCGCCGCAGCCGAACGACCGAGCGCAGCGAGTCAGTGAGCG
AGGAAGCGGAAGAGCGCCTGATGCGGTATTTTCTCCTTACGCATCTGTGCGGTATTTCACACCGCATATG
GTGCACTCTCAGTACAATCTGCTCTGATGCCGCATAGTTAAGCCAGTATACACTCCGCTATCGCTACGTG
ACTGGGTCATGGCTGCGCCCCGACACCCGCCAACACCCGCTGACGCGCCCTGACGGGCTTGTCTGCTCCC
GGCATCCGCTTACAGACAAGCTGTGACCGTCTCCGGGAGCTGCATGTGTCAGAGGTTTTCACCGTCATCA
CCGAAACGCGCGAGGCAGGGTGCCTTGATGTGGGCGCCGGCGGTCGAGTGGCGACGGCGCGGCTTGTCCG
CGCCCTGGTAGATTGCCTGGCCGTAGGCCAGCCATTTTTGAGCGGCCAGCGGCCGCGATAGGCCGACGCG
AAGCGGCGGGGCGTAGGGAGCGCAGCGACCGAAGGGTAGGCGCTTTTTGCAGCTCTTCGGCTGTGCGCTG
GCCAGACAGTTATGCACAGGCCAGGCGGGTTTTAAGAGTTTTAATAAGTTTTAAAGAGTTTTAGGCGGAA
AAATCGCCTTTTTTCTCTTTTATATCAGTCACTTACATGTGTGACCGGTTCCCAATGTACGGCTTTGGGT
TCCCAATGTACGGGTTCCGGTTCCCAATGTACGGCTTTGGGTTCCCAATGTACGTGCTATCCACAGGAAA
GAGACCTTTTCGACCTTTTTCCCCTGCTAGGGCAATTTGCCCTAGCATCTGCTCCGTACATTAGGAACCG
GCGGATGCTTCGCCCTCGATCAGGTTGCGGTAGCGCATGACTAGGATCGGGCCAGCCTGCCCCGCCTCCT
CCTTCAAATCGTACTCCGGCAGGTCATTTGACCCGATCAGCTTGCGCACGGTGAAACAGAACTTCTTGAA
CTCTCCGGCGCTGCCACTGCGTTCGTAGATCGTCTTGAACAACCATCTGGCTTCTGCCTTGCCTGCGGCG
CGGCGTGCCAGGCGGTAGAGAAAACGGCCGATGCCGGGATCGATCAAAAAGTAATCGGGGTGAACCGTCA
GCACGTCCGGGTTCTTGCCTTCTGTGATCTCGCGGTACATCCAATCAGCTAGCTCGATCTCGATGTACTC
CGGCCGCCCGGTTTCGCTCTTTACGATCTTGTAGCGGCTAATCAAGGCTTCACCCTCGGATACCGTCACC
AGGCGGCCGTTCTTGGCCTTCTTCGTACGCTGCATGGCAACGTGCGTGGTGTTTAACCGAATGCAGGTTT
CTACCAGGTCGTCTTTCTGCTTTCCGCCATCGGCTCGCCGGCAGAACTTGAGTACGTCCGCAACGTGTGG
ACGGAACACGCGGCCGGGCTTGTCTCCCTTCCCTTCCCGGTATCGGTTCATGGATTCGGTTAGATGGGAA
ACCGCCATCAGTACCAGGTCGTAATCCCACACACTGGCCATGCCGGCCGGCCCTGCGGAAACCTCTACGT
GCCCGTCTGGAAGCTCGTAGCGGATCACCTCGCCAGCTCGTCGGTCACGCTTCGACAGACGGAAAACGGC
CACGTCCATGATGCTGCGACTATCGCGGGTGCCCACGTCATAGAGCATCGGAACGAAAAAATCTGGTTGC
TCGTCGCCCTTGGGCGGCTTCCTAATCGACGGCGCACCGGCTGCCGGCGGTTGCCGGGATTCTTTGCGGA
TTCGATCAGCGGCCGCTTGCCACGATTCACCGGGGCGTGCTTCTGCCTCGATGCGTTGCCGCTGGGCGGC
CTGCGCGGCCTTCAACTTCTCCACCAGGTCATCACCCAGCGCCGCGCCGATTTGTACCGGGCCGGATGGT
TTGCGACCGCTCACGCCGATTCCTCGGGCTTGGGGGTTCCAGTGCCATTGCAGGGCCGGCAGACAACCCA
GCCGCTTACGCCTGGCCAACCGCCCGTTCCTCCACACATGGGGCATTCCACGGCGTCGGTGCCTGGTTGT
TCTTGATTTTCCATGCCGCCTCCTTTAGCCGCTAAAATTCATCTACTCATTTATTCATTTGCTCATTTAC
TCTGGTAGCTGCGCGATGTATTCAGATAGCAGCTCGGTAATGGTCTTGCCTTGGCGTACCGCGTACATCT
TCAGCTTGGTGTGATCCTCCGCCGGCAACTGAAAGTTGACCCGCTTCATGGCTGGCGTGTCTGCCAGGCT
GGCCAACGTTGCAGCCTTGCTGCTGCGTGCGCTCGGACGGCCGGCACTTAGCGTGTTTGTGCTTTTGCTC
ATTTTCTCTTTACCTCATTAACTCAAATGAGTTTTGATTTAATTTCAGCGGCCAGCGCCTGGACCTCGCG
GGCAGCGTCGCCCTCGGGTTCTGATTCAAGAACGGTTGTGCCGGCGGCGGCAGTGCCTGGGTAGCTCACG
CGCTGCGTGATACGGGACTCAAGAATGGGCAGCTCGTACCCGGCCAGCGCCTCGGCAACCTCACCGCCGA
TGCGCGTGCCTTTGATCGCCCGCGACACGACAAAGGCCGCTTGTAGCCTTCCATCCGTGACCTCAATGCG
CTGCTTAACCAGCTCCACCAGGTCGGCGGTGGCCCATATGTCGTAAGGGCTTGGCTGCACCGGAATCAGC
ACGAAGTCGGCTGCCTTGATCGCGGACACAGCCAAGTCCGCCGCCTGGGGCGCTCCGTCGATCACTACGA
AGTCGCGCCGGCCGATGGCCTTCACGTCGCGGTCAATCGTCGGGCGGTCGATGCCGACAACGGTTAGCGG
TTGATCTTCCCGCACGGCCGCCCAATCGCGGGCACTGCCCTGGGGATCGGAATCGACTAACAGAACATCG
GCCCCGGCGAGTTGCAGGGCGCGGGCTAGATGGGTTGCGATGGTCGTCTTGCCTGACCCGCCTTTCTGGT
TAAGTACAGCGATAACCTTCATGCGTTCCCCTTGCGTATTTGTTTATTTACTCATCGCATCATATACGCA
GCGACCGCATGACGCAAGCTGTTTTACTCAAATACACATCACCTTTTTAGACGGCGGCGCTCGGTTTCTT
CAGCGGCCAAGCTGGCCGGCCAGGCCGCCAGCTTGGCATCAGACAAACCGGCCAGGATTTCATGCAGCCG
CACGGTTGAGACGTGCGCGGGCGGCTCGAACACGTACCCGGCCGCGATCATCTCCGCCTCGATCTCTTCG
GTAATGAAAAACGGTTCGTCCTGGCCGTCCTGGTGCGGTTTCATGCTTGTTCCTCTTGGCGTTCATTCTC
GGCGGCCGCCAGGGCGTCGGCCTCGGTCAATGCGTCCTCACGGAAGGCACCGCGCCGCCTGGCCTCGGTG
GGCGTCACTTCCTCGCTGCGCTCAAGTGCGCGGTACAGGGTCGAGCGATGCACGCCAAGCAGTGCAGCCG
CCTCTTTCACGGTGCGGCCTTCCTGGTCGATCAGCTCGCGGGCGTGCGCGATCTGTGCCGGGGTGAGGGT
AGGGCGGGGGCCAAACTTCACGCCTCGGGCCTTGGCGGCCTCGCGCCCGCTCCGGGTGCGGTCGATGATT
AGGGAACGCTCGAACTCGGCAATGCCGGCGAACACGGTCAACACCATGCGGCCGGCCGGCGTGGTGGTGT
CGGCCCACGGCTCTGCCAGGCTACGCAGGCCCGCGCCGGCCTCCTGGATGCGCTCGGCAATGTCCAGTAG
GTCGCGGGTGCTGCGGGCCAGGCGGTCTAGCCTGGTCACTGTCACAACGTCGCCAGGGCGTAGGTGGTCA
AGCATCCTGGCCAGCTCCGGGCGGTCGCGCCTGGTGCCGGTGATCTTCTCGGAAAACAGCTTGGTGCAGC
CGGCCGCGTGCAGTTCGGCCCGTTGGTTGGTCAAGTCCTGGTCGTCGGTGCTGACGCGGGCATAGCCCAG
CAGGCCAGCGGCGGCGCTCTTGTTCATGGCGTAATGTCTCCGGTTCTAGTCGCAAGTATTCTACTTTATG
CGACTAAAACACGCGACAAGAAAACGCCAGGAAAAGGGCAGGGCGGCAGCCTGTCGCGTAACTTAGGACT
TGTGCGACATGTCGTTTTCAGAAGACGGCTGCACTGAACGTCAGAAGCCGACTGCACTATAGCAGCGGAG
GGGTTGGATCAAAGTACTTTGATCCCGAGGGGAACCCTGTGGTTGGCATGCACATACAAATGGACGAACG
GATAAACCT
