>Addgene plasmid #68612 | pMpGWB221 | addgene partial sequence | sequence record 152517 | CAT-R 5'-GCAACTGACTGAAATGCCTC-3'
TATCAACGGTGGTATATCCAGTGATTTTTTTCTCCATTTTAGCTTCCTTAGCTCCTGAAAATCTCGACGG
ATCCTAACTCAAAATCCACACATTATACGAGCCGGAAGCATAAAGTGTAAAGCCTGGGGTGCCTAATGCG
GCCCCTCGAGGGGCCGCCATAGTGACTGGATATGTTGTGTTTTACAGTATTATGTAGTCTGTTTTTTATG
CAAAATCTAATTTAATATATTGATATTTATATCATTTTACGTTTCTCGTTCAGCTTTTTTGTACAAACTT
GTTGATAACTCTAGTCAACCTTTCTGCAGGCACATCAATACTGTTGAGGCAACACCCATAGAAGCACGGA
ACCAAGGAGCACCGACGTCCATAGCACACAGCCAACCTCGCTGACCTTCGACTCCTCTTCAAGTCAAGGA
TAGACAAATCTATCATGCAGGAAACTTACGAGGCACCTCCGCACCAGAGACCGAACTGAACACCTTACCG
AGATAACAGGACTGACCAAAGTGGGATGTACTTGGCTAAAACGAACCTAAAAAATCACTCGCTCGAGGCC
CCAATCGACACCACGTAAAAGCTCCAGTCGGGTTTCAGGTCTAGACAATCACAATATCGAGCAATCGTAA
CGACGTACAGAGACGAGGGCACAAGGCGCATACCAGAAGACAAGATGCAGCTCTTCGATGTCGATGCTCT
CCACGCAAGAGAGAAAGAAGTGAAAGGAACTCTAGGGTTGCGGCGATCGATTTTAAGCCAGACGCTCCAC
TGCCTCCCAGCGAGCTTTGAGAGCAAGCGCGACCACAGCACTAGACGCC
