>Addgene plasmid #68612 | pMpGWB221 | addgene partial sequence | sequence record 152518 | ccdB-Fwd 5'-GCATGATGACCACCGATATG-3'
GGCTGATCTCAGCCACCGCGAAAATGACATCAAAAACGCCATTAACCTGATGTTCTGGGGAATATAAATG
TCAGGCTCCCTTATACACAGCCAGTCTGCAGGTCGACCATAGTGACTGGATATGTTGTGTTTTACAGTAT
TATGTAGTCTGTTTTTTATGCAAAATCTAATTTAATATATTGATATTTATATCATTTTACGTTTCTCGTT
CAGCTTTCTTGTACAAAGTGGTTGATAACAGCTTGGATTTGGATTTGGAGTTGCGCTTGGGATTCGCCTC
CGCCGGAATGGCTAGTGAAGCTCGAAAAACAAAGAAAAAAATCAAAGGGATTCAGCAAGCCACTGCAGGA
GTCTCACAAGACACTTCGGAAAATCCTAACAAAACAATAGTTCCTGCAGCATTACCACAGCTCACCCCTA
CCTTGGTGTCACTGCTGGAGGTGATTGAACCCGAGGTGTTGTATGCAGGATATGATAGCTCTGTTCCAGA
TTCAGCATGGAGAATTATGACCACACTCAACATGTTAGGTGGGCGTCAAGTGATTGCAGCAGTGAAATGG
GCAAAGGCGATACCAGGCTTCAGAAACTTACACCTGGATGACCAAATGACCCTGCTACAGTACTCATGGA
TGTTTCTCATGGCATTTGCCCTGGGTTGGAGATCATACAGACAATCAAGTGGAAACCTGCTCTGCTTTGC
TCC
